>Addgene plasmid #183975 | USP02:SDC088-E07:C27743 | addgene full sequence | sequence record 361414 | Addgene NGS Result
CGGGATCTCGACGCTCTCCCTTATGCGACTCCTGCATTAGGAAGCAGCCCAGTAGTAGGTTGAGGCCGTT
GAGCACCGCCGCCGCAAGGAATGGTGCATGCAAGGAGATGGCGCCCAACAGTCCCCCGGCCACGGGGCCT
GCCACCATACCCACGCCGAAACAAGCGCTCATGAGCCCGAAGTGGCGAGCCCGATCTTCCCCATCGGTGA
TGTCGGCGATATAGGCGCCAGCAACCGCACCTGTGGCGCCGGTGATGCCGGCCACGATGCGTCCGGCGTA
GAGGATCGAGATCTCGATCCCGCGAAATTAATACGACTCACTATAGGGGAATTGTGAGCGGATAACAATT
CCCCTCTAGAAATAATTTTGTTTAACTTTAAGAAGGAGATATACCATGCATCATCATCATCATCACAGCA
GCGGCAGAGAAAACTTGTATTTCCAGGGCATGAATTCTAAGAGTGCCCAGGGTCTGGCTGGTCTTCGAAA
CCTTGGGAACACGTGCTTCATGAACTCAATTCTGCAGTGCCTGAGCAACACTCGGGAGTTGAGAGATTAC
TGCCTCCAGAGGCTCTACATGCGGGACCTGCACCACGGCAGCAATGCACACACAGCCCTCGTGGAAGAGT
TTGCAAAACTAATTCAGACCATATGGACTTCATCCCCCAATGATGTGGTGAGCCCATCTGAGTTCAAGAC
CCAGATCCAGAGATATGCACCGCGCTTTGTTGGCTATAATCAGCAGGATGCTCAGGAGTTCCTTCGCTTT
CTTCTGGATGGGCTCCATAACGAGGTGAACCGAGTGACACTGAGACCTAAGTCCAACCCTGAGAACCTCG
ATCATCTTCCTGATGACGAGAAAGGCCGACAGATGTGGAGAAAATATCTAGAACGGGAAGACAGTAGGAT
CGGGGATCTCTTTGTTGGGCAGCTAAAGAGCTCGCTGACGTGTACAGATTGTGGTTACTGTTCTACGGTC
TTCGACCCCTTCTGGGACCTCTCACTGCCCATTGCTAAGCGAGGTTATCCTGAGGTGACATTAATGGACT
GCATGAGGCTCTTCACCAAAGAGGATGTGCTTGATGGAGATGAAAAGCCAACATGCTGTCGCTGCCGAGG
CAGAAAACGGTGTATAAAGAAGTTCTCCATCCAGAGGTTCCCAAAGATCTTGGTGCTCCATCTGAAGCGG
TTCTCAGAATCCAGGATCCGAACCAGCAAGCTCACAACATTTGTGAACTTCCCCCTAAGAGACCTGGACT
TAAGAGAATTTGCCTCAGAAAACACCAACCATGCTGTTTACAACCTGTACGCTGTGTCCAATCACTCCGG
AACCACCATGGGTGGCCACTATACAGCCTACTGTCGCAGTCCAGGGACAGGAGAATGGCACACTTTCAAC
GACTCCAGCGTCACTCCCATGTCCTCCAGCCAAGTGCGCACCAGCGACGCCTACCTGCTCTTCTACGAAC
TGGCCAGCCCGCCCTCCCGAATGTGATGACGAAGCTTGCGGCCGCACTCGAGCACCACCACCACCACCAC
TGAGATCCGGCTGCTAACAAAGCCCGAAAGGAAGCTGAGTTGGCTGCTGCCACCGCTGAGCAATAACTAG
CATAACCCCTTGGGGCCTCTAAACGGGTCTTGAGGGGTTTTTTGCTGAAAGGAGGAACTATATCCGGATT
GGCGAATGGG
[124 nt withheld, positions 1691-1814]
C
[91 nt withheld, positions 1816-1906]
A
[49 nt withheld, positions 1908-1956]
CCTTTGACGTTGGAGTCCACGTTCTTT
[37 nt withheld, positions 1984-2020]
ACCCTATCTCGGTCTATTCTTTTGATTTATAAGGGATTTTGCCGATTTCGGCCTATTGGTTAAAAAATGA
GCTGATTTAACAAAAATTTAACGCGAATTTTAACAAAATATTAACGCTTACAATTTAGGTGGCACTTTTC
GGGGAAATGTGCGCGGAACCCCTATTTGTTTATTTTTCTAAATACATTCAAATATGTATCCGCTCATGAA
TTAATTCTTAGAAAAACTCATCGAGCATCAAATGAAACTGCAATTTATTCATATCAGGATTATCAATACC
ATATTTTTGAAAAAGCCGTTTCTGTAATGAAGGAGAAAACTCACCGAGGCAGTTCCATAGGATGGCAAGA
TCCTGGTATCGGTCTGCGATTCCGACTCGTCCAACATCAATACAACCTATTAATTTCCCCTCGTCAAAAA
TAAGGTTATCAAGTGAGAAATCACCATGAGTGACGACTGAATCCGGTGAGAATGGCAAAAGTTTATGCAT
TTCTTTCCAGACTTGTTCAACAGGCCAGCCATTACGCTCGTCATCAAAATCACTCGCATCAACCAAACCG
TTATTCATTCGTGATTGCGCCTGAGCGAGACGAAATACGCGATCGCTGTTAAAAGGACAATTACAAACAG
GAATCGAATGCAACCGGCGCAGGAACACTGCCAGCGCATCAACAATATTTTCACCTGAATCAGGATATTC
TTCTAATACCTGGAATGCTGTTTTCCCGGGGATCGCAGTGGTGAGTAACCATGCATCATCAGGAGTACGG
ATAAAATGCTTGATGGTCGGAAGAGGCATAAATTCCGTCAGCCAGTTTAGTCTGACCATCTCATCTGTAA
CATCATTGGCAACGCTACCTTTGCCATGTTTCAGAAACAACTCTGGCGCATCGGGCTTCCCATACAATCG
ATAGATTGTCGCACCTGATTGCCCGACATTATCGCGAGCCCATTTATACCCATATAAATCAGCATCCATG
TTGGAATTTAATCGCGGCCTAGAGCAAGACGTTTCCCGTTGAATATGGCTCATAACACCCCTTGTATTAC
TGTTTATGTAAGCAGACAGTTTTATTGTTCATGACCAAAATCCCTTAACGTGAGTTTTCGTTCCACTGAG
CGTCAGACCCCGTAGAAAAGATCAAAGGATCTTCTTGAGATCCTTTTTTTCTGCGCGTAATCTGCTGCTT
GCAAACAAAAAAACCACCGCTACCAGCGGTGGTTTGTTTGCCGGATCAAGAGCTACCAACTCTTTTTCCG
AAGGTAACTGGCTTCAGCAGAGCGCAGATACCAAATACTGTCCTTCTAGTGTAGCCGTAGTTAGGCCACC
ACTTCAAGAACTCTGTAGCACCGCCTACATACCTCGCTCTGCTAATCCTGTTACCAGTGGCTGCTGCCAG
TGGCGATAAGTCGTGTCTTACCGGGTTGGACTCAAGACGATAGTTACCGGATAAGGCGCAGCGGTCGGGC
TGAACGGGGGGTTCGTGCACACAGCCCAGCTTGGAGCGAACGACCTACACCGAACTGAGATACCTACAGC
GTGAGCTATGAGAAAGCGCCACGCTTCCCGAAGGGAGAAAGGCGGACAGGTATCCGGTAAGCGGCAGGGT
CGGAACAGGAGAGCGCACGAGGGAGCTTCCAGGGGGAAACGCCTGGTATCTTTATAGTCCTGTCGGGTTT
CGCCACCTCTGACTTGAGCGTCGATTTTTGTGATGCTCGTCAGGGGGGCGGAGCCTATGGAAAAACGCCA
GCAACGCGGCCTTTTTACGGTTCCTGGCCTTTTGCTGGCCTTTTGCTCACATGTTCTTTCCTGCGTTATC
CCCTGATTCTGTGGATAACCGTATTACCGCCTTTGAGTGAGCTGATACCGCTCGCCGCAGCCGAACGACC
GAGCGCAGCGAGTCAGTGAGCGAGGAAGCGGAAGAGCGCCTGATGCGGTATTTTCTCCTTACGCATCTGT
GCGGTATTTCACACCGCAATGGTGCACTCTCAGTACAATCTGCTCTGATGCCGCATAGTTAAGCCAGTAT
ACACTCCGCTATCGCTACGTGACTGGGTCATGGCTGCGCCCCGACACCCGCCAACACCCGCTGACGCGCC
CTGACGGGCTTGTCTGCTCCCGGCATCCGCTTACAGACAAGCTGTGACCGTCTCCGGGAGCTGCATGTGT
CAGAGGTTTTCACCGTCATCACCGAAACGCGCGAGGCAGCTGCGGTAAAGCTCATCAGCGTGGTCGTGAA
GCGATTCACAGATGTCTGCCTGTTCATCCGCGTCCAGCTCGTTGAGTTTCTCCAGAAGCGTTAATGTCTG
GCTTCTGATAAAGCGGGCCATGTTAAGGGCGGTTTTTTCCTGTTTGGTCACTGATGCCTCCGTGTAAGGG
GGATTTCTGTTCATGGGGGTAATGATACCGATGAAACGAGAGAGGATGCTCACGATACGGGTTACTGATG
ATGAACATGCCCGGTTACTGGAACGTTGTGAGGGTAAACAACTGGCGGTATGGATGCGGCGGGACCAGAG
AAAAATCACTCAGGGTCAATGCCAGCGCTTCGTTAATACAGATGTAGGTGTTCCACAGGGTAGCCAGCAG
CATCCTGCGATGCAGATCCGGAACATAATGGTGCAGGGCGCTGACTTCCGCGTTTCCAGACTTTACGAAA
CACGGAAACCGAAGACCATTCATGTTGTTGCTCAGGTCGCAGACGTTTTGCAGCAGCAGTCGCTTCACGT
TCGCTCGCGTATCGGTGATTCATTCTGCTAACCAGTAAGGCAACCCCGCCAGCCTAGCCGGGTCCTCAAC
GACAGGAGCACGATCATGCGCACCCGTGGGGCCGCCATGCCGGCGATAATGGCCTGCTTCTCGCCGAAAC
GTTTGGTGGCGGGACCAGTGACGAAGGCTTGAGCGAGGGCGTGCAAGATTCCGAATACCGCAAGCGACAG
GCCGATCATCGTCGCGCTCCAGCGAAAGCGGTCCTCGCCGAAAATGACCCAGAGCGCTGCCGGCACCTGT
CCTACGAGTTGCATGATAAAGAAGACAGTCATAAGTGCGGCGACGATAGTCATGCCCCGCGCCCACCGGA
AGGAGCTGACTGGGTTGAAGGCTCTCAAGGGCATCGGTCGAGATCCCGGTGCCTAATGAGTGAGCTAACT
TACATTAATTGCGTTGCGCTCACTGCCCGCTTTCCAGTCGGGAAACCTGTCGTGCCAGCTGCATTAATGA
ATCGGCCAACGCGCGGGGAGAGGCGGTTTGCGTATTGGGCGCCAGGGTGGTTTTTCTTTTCACCAGTGAG
ACGGGCAACAGCTGATTGCCCTTCACCGCCTGGCCCTGAGAGAGTTGCAGCAAGCGGTCCACGCTGGTTT
GCCCCAGCAGGCGAAAATCCTGTTTGATGGTGGTTAACGGCGGGATATAACATGAGCTGTCTTCGGTATC
GTCGTATCCCACTACCGAGATATCCGCACCAACGCGCAGCCCGGACTCGGTAATGGCGCGCATTGCGCCC
AGCGCCATCTGATCGTTGGCAACCAGCATCGCAGTGGGAACGATGCCCTCATTCAGCATTTGCATGGTTT
GTTGAAAACCGGACATGGCACTCCAGTCGCCTTCCCGTTCCGCTATCGGCTGAATTTGATTGCGAGTGAG
ATATTTATGCCAGCCAGCCAGACGCAGACGCGCCGAGACAGAACTTAATGGGCCCGCTAACAGCGCGATT
TGCTGGTGACCCAATGCGACCAGATGCTCCACGCCCAGTCGCGTACCGTCTTCATGGGAGAAAATAATAC
TGTTGATGGGTGTCTGGTCAGAGACATCAAGAAATAACGCCGGAACATTAGTGCAGGCAGCTTCCACAGC
AATGGCATCCTGGTCATCCAGCGGATAGTTAATGATCAGCCCACTGACGCGTTGCGCGAGAAGATTGTGC
ACCGCCGCTTTACAGGCTTCGACGCCGCTTCGTTCTACCATCGACACCACCACGCTGGCACCCAGTTGAT
CGGCGCGAGATTTAATCGCCGCGACAATTTGCGACGGCGCGTGCAGGGCCAGACTGGAGGTGGCAACGCC
AATCAGCAACGACTGTTTGCCCGCCAGTTGTTGTGCCACGCGGTTGGGAATGTAATTCAGCTCCGCCATC
GCCGCTTCCACTTTTTCCCGCGTTTTCGCAGAAACGTGGCTGGCCTGGTTCACCACGCGGGAAACGGTCT
GATAAGAGACACCGGCATACTCTGCGACATCGTATAACGTTACTGGTTTCACATTCACCACCCTGAATTG
ACTCTCTTCCGGGCGCTATCATGCCATACCGCGAAAGGTTTTGCGCCATTCGATGGTGTC
Features (pLannotate 1.2.2; 20 found; start..end, strand, type, name):
      8..287     -  CDS            TcR (fragment): tetracycline efflux protein; tet; confers resistance to tetracycline
    309..327     +  promoter       T7 promoter: promoter for bacteriophage T7 RNA polymerase
    328..352     +  protein_bind   lac operator: The lac repressor binds to the lac operator to inhibit transcription in E. coli. This inhibition can be relieved by adding lactose or isopropyl-β-D-thiogalactopyranoside (IPTG). lac repressor encoded by lacI
    367..389     +  RBS            RBS: efficient ribosome binding site from bacteriophage T7 gene 10 (Olins and Rangwala, 1989)
    397..415     +  CDS            capTEV™ (fragment): composite tag for in vivo biotinylation, TEV protease cleavage, and 6xHis tagging
    417..1493    +  CDS            USP2 (fragment): UBP2_HUMAN - Also known as UBP41. Experimental evidence at protein level: Swiss-Prot protein existence level 1. [Isoform 4]: Circadian clock output effector that regulates Ca(2+) absorption in the small intestine. Probably functions by regulating protein levels of the membrane scaffold protein NHERF4 in a rhythmic manner, and is therefore likely to control Ca(2+) membrane permeability mediated by the Ca(2+) channel TRPV6 in the intestine. From Homo sapiens (Human).
   1523..1540    +  CDS            9xHis (fragment): 9xHis affinity tag
   1550..1599    +  CDS            SET1 (fragment): solubility-enhancement tag derived from T7 phage gene 10B
   1607..1654    +  terminator     T7 terminator: transcription terminator for bacteriophage T7 RNA polymerase
   1691..2119    +  rep_origin     f1 ori (sequence partly withheld): f1 bacteriophage origin of replication; arrow indicates direction of (+) strand synthesis
   2172..2229    +  promoter       AmpR promoter (fragment): bla
   2238..3053    -  CDS            KanR: aminoglycoside phosphotransferase; aph(3')-Ia; confers resistance to kanamycin in bacteria or G418 (Geneticin®) in eukaryotes
   3175..3763    +  rep_origin     ori: high-copy-number ColE1/pMB1/pBR322/pUC origin of replication
   3949..4088    -  misc_feature   bom: basis of mobility region from pBR322
   4190..4381    -  CDS            rop: Rop protein, which maintains plasmids at low copy number; rop
   4398..4778    +  CDS            YPB1_ECOLX: Protein predicted: Swiss-Prot protein existence level 4. From Escherichia coli.
   4850..5141    -  CDS            TcR (fragment): tetracycline efflux protein; tet; confers resistance to tetracycline
   5156..5177    -  protein_bind   CAP binding site: CAP binding activates transcription in the presence of cAMP. E. coli catabolite activator protein
   5190..6272    -  CDS            lacI: lac repressor; lacI; The lac repressor binds to the lac operator to inhibit transcription in E. coli. This inhibition can be relieved by adding lactose or isopropyl-β-D-thiogalactopyranoside (IPTG).
   6273..6350    -  promoter       lacI promoter: lacI
