[The description below was written by a language model from this plasmid's Addgene catalogue record and pLannotate feature annotations shown in this document.]
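Description:
USP02:SDC088-E07:C27743 is a bacterial expression plasmid built on the pET28a-LIC backbone that carries a fragment of human USP2 (ubiquitin-specific protease 2, also called UBP41) for recombinant protein production and structure determination. The catalogue purpose line mentions baculovirus expression, but this conflicts with the rest of the record. The backbone, vector type and every annotated element describe a T7-driven E. coli system, and no baculoviral transfer elements appear in the feature table. The plasmid is selected with kanamycin through an aph(3')-Ia gene. It replicates from a pBR322-type ColE1 origin accompanied by the bom region and the rop gene, which fits the low copy number listed. An f1 origin is also present, and short tetracycline-resistance fragments are backbone remnants rather than functional markers.

The expression cassette consists of a T7 promoter followed by a lac operator and the T7 gene 10 ribosome binding site. A lacI gene with its own promoter supplies repressor, so transcription is IPTG-inducible in hosts that provide T7 RNA polymerase, and a T7 terminator closes the unit. The insert was introduced by ligation-independent cloning and is listed as 1044 bp, while the annotated USP2 match spans slightly more. The depositor warns that it may not cover the whole coding region. It is fused at its N terminus to a 6xHis tag with a thrombin cleavage site, allowing metal-affinity purification and tag removal. The short "capTEV" hit upstream probably reflects this His tag. A vector-derived His-coding stretch lies downstream of the insert, but the record does not show whether it is translated. The depositor links the clone to two deposited crystal structures.
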