Addgene plasmid #183975: USP02:SDC088-E07:C27743
Purpose: Baculovirus expression for structure determination. May not contain entire coding region of gene.
Depositing lab: Cheryl Arrowsmith. Depositing organization: University of Toronto.
Backbone
  Vector backbone: pET28a-LIC
  Vector type: Bacterial Expression
Growth in bacteria
  Bacterial resistance: Kanamycin, 50 μg/mL
  Growth temperature: 37°C
  Growth strain: DH5alpha
  Copy number: Low Copy
Gene/Insert
  Gene/Insert name: USP02 (alt name: 3V6C, 3V6E)
  Species: H. sapiens (human)
  Insert size (bp): 1044
  Promoter: T7
  Tag / fusion protein: 6xHis-Thrombin (N terminal on insert)
  Cloning method: Ligation Independent Cloning
  Sequencing primers: 5′ T7; 3′ T7-term
Terms and licenses: Academic/Nonprofit Terms; Industry Terms: Not Available to Industry
Depositor comments: SGC Clone Sample ID: USP02:SDC088-E07:C27743. PDB links: https://www.rcsb.org/structure/3V6C https://www.rcsb.org/structure/3V6E
How to cite: USP02:SDC088-E07:C27743 was a gift from Cheryl Arrowsmith (Addgene plasmid # 183975 ; http://n2t.net/addgene:183975 ; RRID:Addgene_183975)
